>Addgene plasmid #22087 | mFGF5 | addgene partial sequence | sequence record 27858 | 22087 with T7
CGGCCGCTCTAGAACTAGTGGATCCCCCCGGAAGAATGAGCCTGTCCTTGCTCTTCCTCATCTTCTGCAG
CCACCTGATCCACAGCGCTTGGGCTCACGGGGAGAAGCGTCTCACTCCCGAAGGGCAACCCGCGCCTCCT
AGGAACCCGGGAGACTCCAGCGGCAGCCGGGGCAGAAGTAGCGCGACGTTTTCTTCGTCTTCTGCCTCCT
CACCAGTCGCAGCTTCTCCGGGCAGCCAAGGAAGCGGCTCGGAACATAGCAGTTTCCAGTGGAGCCCTTC
GGGGCGCCGGACCGGCAGCCTGTACTGCAGAGTGGGCATCGGTTTCCATCTGCAGATCTACCCGGATGGC
AAAGTCAATGGCTCCCACGAAGCCAGTGTGTTAAGTATTTTGGAAATATTTGCTGTGTCTCAGGGGATTG
TAGGAATACGAGGAGGTTTCAGCAACAAATTTTTAGCGATGTCAAAAAAAGGAAAACTCCATGCAAGTGC
CAAATTTACGGATGACTGTAAGTTCAGGGAGAGATTCCAAGAAAACAGCTATAATACCTATGCGTCCGCG
ATCCACAGAACTGAAAAGACAGGCCGAGAGTGGTACGTGGCCCTGAACAAGAGAGGGAAAGCCAAGAGAG
GCTGCAGCCCACGGGTCAAACCCCAACACGTCTCCACCCACTTCCTACCCAGGTTCAAGCAGTCCGAGCA
ACCGGAACTTTCCTTCACCGTCACTGTTCCAGAAAAGAAAAAGCCACCGGTGAAACCAAAAGGTGCCCCT
GTCGCAGCCTCGCAGAAG
