[The description below was written by a language model from this plasmid's Addgene catalogue record.]
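Description:
mFGF5 is a bacterial cloning plasmid carrying the mouse fibroblast growth factor 5 (Fgf5, also known by the angora/go locus name) cDNA in a pBluescript backbone of about 3 kb. It is a high-copy plasmid propagated in E. coli under ampicillin selection. pBluescript is a general-purpose phagemid cloning vector rather than an expression vector. No feature table accompanies the record, so the individual backbone elements are not itemised here.

The insert is roughly 800 bp and is described as a PCR-derived clone spanning the full-length Fgf5 coding region. It was placed into the SmaI site of the polylinker by blunt-end ligation, which destroyed the site at both junctions, but the fragment can still be released using the flanking EcoRI and BamHI sites. The record notes a V134G substitution in the encoded protein. It does not say whether this is a PCR artefact, a strain polymorphism or a deliberate change, so this should be kept in mind if the clone is used as a source of coding sequence. The insert is sequenced with T7 at its 5′ end and T3 at its 3′ end, which indicates that the bacteriophage promoter sites typical of pBluescript polylinkers flank it.

The record does not state an intended application, and no eukaryotic promoter, tag or reporter is listed. A clone of this design generally serves as a template for subcloning the Fgf5 open reading frame into other vectors. It can also be used for in vitro transcription of sense or antisense RNA from the flanking phage promoters, for example to make hybridisation probes for Fgf5 expression.
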