Addgene plasmid #22087: mFGF5
Depositing lab: Gail Martin. Depositing organization: University of California, San Francisco (UCSF).
Backbone
  Vector backbone: pBluescript
  Backbone manufacturer: Stratagene
  Backbone size w/o insert (bp): 3000
  Vector type: Bacterial
Growth in bacteria
  Bacterial resistance: Ampicillin, 100 μg/mL
  Growth temperature: 37°C
  Growth strain: DH5alpha
  Copy number: High Copy
Gene/Insert
  Gene/Insert name: FGF5
  Species: M. musculus (mouse)
  Insert size (bp): 800
  Mutation: V134G
  Entrez Gene: Fgf5 (a.k.a. go, Fgf-5, angora)
  Cloning method: Restriction Enzyme; 5′ cloning site SmaI (destroyed during cloning); 3′ cloning site SmaI (destroyed during cloning)
  Sequencing primers: 5′ T7; 3′ T3
Terms and licenses: Academic/Nonprofit Terms; Industry Terms: Not Available to Industry
Depositor comments: Full length coding region, PCR clone. The insert can be cut out with EcoRI and BamHI.
How to cite: mFGF5 was a gift from Gail Martin (Addgene plasmid # 22087 ; http://n2t.net/addgene:22087 ; RRID:Addgene_22087)
